LOCUS       Exported 8514 bp ds-DNA circular SYN 13-SEP-2021
DEFINITION  Mammalian expression plasmid for SARS-CoV-2 nsp2.
ACCESSION   .
VERSION     .
KEYWORDS    pGBW-m4133966
SOURCE      synthetic DNA construct
  ORGANISM  synthetic DNA construct
REFERENCE   1 (bases 1 to 8514)
  TITLE     SARS-CoV-2 protein Mammalian expression constructs, tagged, for
            protein expression and/or purification
REFERENCE   2 (bases 1 to 8514)
  AUTHORS   .
  TITLE     Direct Submission
  JOURNAL   Exported Sep 13, 2021 from SnapGene Server 1.1.58
            http://www.snapgene.com
FEATURES             Location/Qualifiers
     source          1..8514
                     /organism="synthetic DNA construct"
                     /mol_type="other DNA"
     enhancer        1..304
                     /label=CMV enhancer
                     /note="human cytomegalovirus immediate early enhancer"
     promoter        306..508
                     /label=CMV promoter
                     /note="human cytomegalovirus (CMV) immediate early
                     promoter"
     primer_bind     459..479
                     /label=CMV-F
                     /note="Human CMV immediate early promoter, forward primer"
     CDS             2494..2514
                     /codon_start=1
                     /product="tobacco etch virus (TEV) protease recognition and
                     cleavage site"
                     /label=TEV site
                     /translation="ENLYFQS"
     CDS             2515..2556
                     /codon_start=1
                     /product="epitope tag from simian virus 5"
                     /label=V5 tag
                     /translation="GKPIPNPLLGLDST"
     polyA_signal    2625..2746
                     /label=SV40 poly(A) signal
                     /note="SV40 polyadenylation signal"
     primer_bind     complement(2636..2655)
                     /label=EBV-rev
                     /note="SV40 polyA terminator, reverse primer"
     primer_bind     2690..2709
                     /label=SV40pA-R
                     /note="SV40 polyA, reverse primer"
     terminator      2861..2907
                     /label=T7 terminator
                     /note="transcription terminator for bacteriophage T7 RNA
                     polymerase"
     terminator      2937..3073
                     /label=rrnG terminator
                     /note="transcription terminator from the E. coli ribosomal
                     RNA rrnG operon (Albrechtsen et al., 1991)"
     misc_feature    3118..3189
                     /label=3' beta-globin insulator
                     /note="insulator downstream of the human beta-globin locus
                     (Farrell et al., 2002)"
     rep_origin      complement(3415..4003)
                     /direction=LEFT
                     /label=ori
                     /note="high-copy-number ColE1/pMB1/pBR322/pUC origin of
                     replication"
     primer_bind     complement(3495..3514)
                     /label=pBR322ori-F
                     /note="pBR322 origin, forward primer"
     promoter        4503..5712
                     /label=UbC promoter
                     /note="human ubiquitin C promoter"
     primer_bind     5549..5568
                     /label=hUBCpro-F
                     /note="Human Ubiquitin C (UbC) promoter, forward primer"
     CDS             5716..6744
                     /codon_start=1
                     /gene="aph(4)-Ia"
                     /product="aminoglycoside phosphotransferase from E. coli"
                     /label=HygR
                     /note="confers resistance to hygromycin"
                     /translation="MGKKPELTATSVEKFLIEKFDSVSDLMQLSEGEESRAFSFDVGGR
                     GYVLRVNSCADGFYKDRYVYRHFASAALPIPEVLDIGEFSESLTYCISRRAQGVTLQDL
                     PETELPAVLQPVAEAMDAIAAADLSQTSGFGPFGPQGIGQYTTWRDFICAIADPHVYHW
                     QTVMDDTVSASVAQALDELMLWAEDCPEVRHLVHADFGSNNVLTDNGRITAVIDWSEAM
                     FGDSQYEVANIFFWRPWLACMEQQTRYFERRHPELAGSPRLRAYMLRIGLDQLYQSLVD
                     GNFDDAAWAQGRCDAIVRSGAGTVGRTQIARRSAAVWTDGCVEVLADSGNRRPSTRPRA
                     KE"
     polyA_signal    6771..6819
                     /note="synthetic polyadenylation signal"
     CDS             7085..7945
                     /codon_start=1
                     /gene="bla"
                     /product="beta-lactamase"
                     /label=AmpR
                     /note="confers resistance to ampicillin, carbenicillin, and
                     related antibiotics"
                     /translation="MSIQHFRVALIPFFAAFCLPVFAHPETLVKVKDAEDQLGARVGYI
                     ELDLNSGKILESFRPEERFPMMSTFKVLLCGAVLSRIDAGQEQLGRRIHYSQNDLVEYS
                     PVTEKHLTDGMTVRELCSAAITMSDNTAANLLLTTIGGPKELTAFLHNMGDHVTRLDRW
                     EPELNEAIPNDERDTTMPVAMATTLRKLLTGELLTLASRQQLIDWMEADKVAGPLLRSA
                     LPAGWFIADKSGAGERGSRGIIAALGPDGKPSRIVVIYTTGSQATMDERNRQIAEIGAS
                     LIKHW"
     primer_bind     complement(7303..7322)
                     /label=Amp-R
                     /note="Ampicillin resistance gene, reverse primer"
     terminator      7958..8094
                     /label=rrnG terminator
                     /note="transcription terminator from the E. coli ribosomal
                     RNA rrnG operon (Albrechtsen et al., 1991)"
     misc_feature    8246..8317
                     /label=5' beta-globin insulator
                     /note="insulator upstream of the human beta-globin locus
                     (Farrell et al., 2002)"
     terminator      8322..8368
                     /label=T7 terminator
                     /note="transcription terminator for bacteriophage T7 RNA
                     polymerase"
     polyA_signal    8386..8434
                     /note="synthetic polyadenylation signal"
ORIGIN
        1 cgttacataa cttacggtaa atggcccgcc tggctgaccg cccaacgacc cccgcccatt
       61 gacgtcaata atgacgtatg ttcccatagt aacgccaata gggactttcc attgacgtca
      121 atgggtggag tatttacggt aaactgccca cttggcagta catcaagtgt atcatatgcc
      181 aagtacgccc cctattgacg tcaatgacgg taaatggccc gcctggcatt atgcccagta
      241 catgacctta tgggactttc ctacttggca gtacatctac gtattagtca tcgctattac
      301 catgctgatg cggttttggc agtacatcaa tgggcgtgga tagcggtttg actcacgggg
      361 atttccaagt ctccacccca ttgacgtcaa tgggagtttg ttttggcacc aaaatcaacg
      421 ggactttcca aaatgtcgta acaactccgc cccattgacg caaatgggcg gtaggcgtgt
      481 acggtgggag gtctatataa gcagagctgg tttagtgaac cgtcagatca gatctttgtc
      541 gatcctacca tccactcgac acacccgcca gcggccgcca ccatgtacac tcgctatgtc
      601 gataacaact tctgtggccc tgatggctac cctcttgagt gcattaaaga ccttctagca
      661 cgtgctggta aagcttcatg cactttgtcc gaacaactgg actttattga cactaagagg
      721 ggtgtatact gctgccgtga acatgagcat gaaattgctt ggtacacgga acgttctgaa
      781 aagagctatg aattgcagac accttttgaa attaaattgg caaagaaatt tgacaccttc
      841 aatggggaat gtccaaattt tgtatttccc ttaaattcca taatcaagac tattcaacca
      901 agggttgaaa agaaaaagct tgatggcttt atgggtagaa ttcgatctgt ctatccagtt
      961 gcgtcaccaa atgaatgcaa ccaaatgtgc ctttcaactc tcatgaagtg tgatcattgt
     1021 ggtgaaactt catggcagac gggcgatttt gttaaagcca cttgcgaatt ttgtggcact
     1081 gagaatttga ctaaagaagg tgccactact tgtggttact taccccaaaa tgctgttgtt
     1141 aaaatttatt gtccagcatg tcacaattca gaagtaggac ctgagcatag tcttgccgaa
     1201 taccataatg aatctggctt gaaaaccatt cttcgtaagg gtggtcgcac tattgccttt
     1261 ggaggctgtg tgttctctta tgttggttgc cataacaagt gtgcctattg ggttccacgt
     1321 gctagcgcta acataggttg taaccataca ggtgttgttg gagaaggttc cgaaggtctt
     1381 aatgacaacc ttcttgaaat actccaaaaa gagaaagtca acatcaatat tgttggtgac
     1441 tttaaactta atgaagagat cgccattatt ttggcatctt tttctgcttc cacaagtgct
     1501 tttgtggaaa ctgtgaaagg tttggattat aaagcattca aacaaattgt tgaatcctgt
     1561 ggtaatttta aagttacaaa aggaaaagct aaaaaaggtg cctggaatat tggtgaacag
     1621 aaatcaatac tgagtcctct ttatgcattt gcatcagagg ctgctcgtgt tgtacgatca
     1681 attttctccc gcactcttga aactgctcaa aattctgtgc gtgttttaca gaaggccgct
     1741 ataacaatac tagatggaat ttcacagtat tcactgagac tcattgatgc tatgatgttc
     1801 acatctgatt tggctactaa caatctagtt gtaatggcct acattacagg tggtgttgtt
     1861 cagttgactt cgcagtggct aactaacatc tttggcactg tttatgaaaa actcaaaccc
     1921 gtccttgatt ggcttgaaga gaagtttaag gaaggtgtag agtttcttag agacggttgg
     1981 gaaattgtta aatttatctc aacctgtgct tgtgaaattg tcggtggaca aattgtcacc
     2041 tgtgcaaagg aaattaagga gagtgttcag acattcttta agcttgtaaa taaatttttg
     2101 gctttgtgtg ctgactctat cattattggt ggagctaaac ttaaagcctt gaatttaggt
     2161 gaaacatttg tcacgcactc aaagggattg tacagaaagt gtgttaaatc cagagaagaa
     2221 actggcctac tcatgcctct aaaagcccca aaagaaatta tcttcttaga gggagaaaca
     2281 cttcccacag aagtgttaac agaggaagtt gtcttgaaaa ctggtgattt acaaccatta
     2341 gaacaaccta ctagtgaagc tgttgaagct ccattggttg gtacaccagt ttgtattaac
     2401 gggcttatgt tgctcgaaat caaagacaca gaaaagtact gtgcccttgc acctaatatg
     2461 atggtaacaa acaatacctt cacactcaaa ggcgaaaacc tttactttca gtcggggaaa
     2521 cctataccca atccacttct cggcttagat tctacctaag gatccgcagg cctctgctag
     2581 cttgactgac tgagatacag cgtaccttca gctcacagac atgataagat acattgatga
     2641 gtttggacaa accacaacta gaatgcagtg aaaaaaatgc tttatttgtg aaatttgtga
     2701 tgctattgct ttatttgtaa ccattataag ctgcaataaa caagttaaca acaacaattg
     2761 cattcatttt atgtttcagg ttcaggggga ggtgtgggag gttttttaaa gcaagtaaaa
     2821 cctctacaaa tgtggtattg gcccatctct atcggtatcg tagcataacc ccttggggcc
     2881 tctaaacggg tcttgagggg ttttttgtgc ccctcgggcc ggattgctat ctaccggcat
     2941 tggcgcagaa aaaaatgcct gatgcgacgc tgcgcgtctt atactcccac atatgccaga
     3001 ttcagcaacg gatacggctt ccccaacttg cccacttcca tacgtgtcct ccttaccaga
     3061 aatttatcct taaggtcgtc agctatcctg caggcgatct ctcgatttcg atcaagacat
     3121 tcctttaatg gtcttttctg gacaccacta ggggtcagaa gtagttcatc aaactttctt
     3181 ccctccctaa tctcattggt taccttgggc tatcgaaact taattaacca gtcaagtcag
     3241 ctacttggcg agatcgactt gtctgggttt cgactacgct cagaattgcg tcagtcaagt
     3301 tcgatctggt ccttgctatt gcacccgttc tccgattacg agtttcattt aaatcatgtg
     3361 agcaaaaggc cagcaaaagg ccaggaaccg taaaaaggcc gcgttgctgg cgtttttcca
     3421 taggctccgc ccccctgacg agcatcacaa aaatcgacgc tcaagtcaga ggtggcgaaa
     3481 cccgacagga ctataaagat accaggcgtt tccccctgga agctccctcg tgcgctctcc
     3541 tgttccgacc ctgccgctta ccggatacct gtccgccttt ctcccttcgg gaagcgtggc
     3601 gctttctcat agctcacgct gtaggtatct cagttcggtg taggtcgttc gctccaagct
     3661 gggctgtgtg cacgaacccc ccgttcagcc cgaccgctgc gccttatccg gtaactatcg
     3721 tcttgagtcc aacccggtaa gacacgactt atcgccactg gcagcagcca ctggtaacag
     3781 gattagcaga gcgaggtatg taggcggtgc tacagagttc ttgaagtggt ggcctaacta
     3841 cggctacact agaagaacag tatttggtat ctgcgctctg ctgaagccag ttaccttcgg
     3901 aaaaagagtt ggtagctctt gatccggcaa acaaaccacc gctggtagcg gtggtttttt
     3961 tgtttgcaag cagcagatta cgcgcagaaa aaaaggatct caagaagatc ctttgatctt
     4021 ttctacgggg tctgacgctc agtggaacga aaactcacgt taagggattt tggtcatgag
     4081 attatcaaaa aggatcttca cctagatcct tttaaattaa aaatgaagtt ttaaatcaat
     4141 ctaaagtata tatgagtaaa cttggtctga cagttaccaa tgcttaatca gtgaggcacc
     4201 tatctcagcg atctgtctat ttcgttcatc catagttgca tttaaatttc cgaactctcc
     4261 aaggccctcg tcggaaaatc ttcaaacctt tcgtccgatc catcttgcag gctacctctc
     4321 gaacgaacta tcgcaagtct cttggccggc cttgcgcctt ggctattgct tggcagcgcc
     4381 tatcgccagg tattactcca atcccgaata tccgagatcg ggatcacccg agagaagttc
     4441 aacctacatc ctcaatcccg atctatccga gatccgagga atatcgaaat cggggcgcgc
     4501 ctggcctccg cgccgggttt tggcgcctcc cgcgggcgcc cccctcgtca cggcgagcgc
     4561 tgccacgtca gacgaagggc gcaggagcgt cctgatcctt ccgcccggac gctcaggaca
     4621 gcggcccgct gctcataaga ctcggcctta gaaccccagt atcagcagaa ggacatttta
     4681 ggacgggact tgggtgactc tagggcactg gttttctttc cagagagcgg aacaggcgag
     4741 gaaaagtagt cccttctcgg cgattctgcg gagggatctc cgtggggcgg tgaacgccga
     4801 tgattatata aggacgcgcc gggtgtggca cagctagttc cgtcgcagcc gggatttggg
     4861 tcgcggttct tgtttgtgga tcgctgtgat cgtcacttgg tgagtagcgg gctgctgggc
     4921 tggccggggc tttcgtggcc gccgggccgc tcggtgggac ggaagcgtgt ggagagaccg
     4981 ccaagggctg tagtctgggt ccgcgagcaa ggttgccctg aactgggggt tggggggagc
     5041 gcagcaaaat ggcggctgtt cccgagtctt gaatggaaga cgcttgtgag gcgggctgtg
     5101 aggtcgttga aacaaggtgg ggggcatggt gggcggcaag aacccaaggt cttgagccct
     5161 tcgctaatgc gggaaagctc ttattcgggt gagatgggct gggcaccatc tggggaccct
     5221 gacgtgaagt ttgtcactga ctggagaact cggtttgtcg tctgttgcgg gggcggcagt
     5281 tatggcggtg ccgttgggca gtgcacccgt acctttggga gcgcgcgccc tcgtcgtgtc
     5341 gtgacgtcac ccgttctgtt ggcttataat gcagggtggg gccacctgcc ggtaggtgtg
     5401 cggtaggctt ttctccgtcg caggacgcag ggttcgggcc tagggtaggc tctcctgaat
     5461 cgacaggcgc cggacctctg gtgaggggag ggataagtga ggcgtcagtt tctttggtcg
     5521 gttttatgta cctatcttct taagtagctg aagctccggt tttgaactat gcgctcgggg
     5581 ttggcgagtg tgttttgtga agttttttag gcaccttttg aaatgtaatc atttgggtca
     5641 atatgtaatt ttcagtgtta gacttgtaaa ttgtccgcta aattctggcc gtttttggct
     5701 tttttgttag acaacatggg taaaaagcct gaactcaccg cgacgtctgt cgagaagttt
     5761 ctgatcgaaa agttcgacag cgtctccgac ctgatgcagc tctcggaggg cgaagaatct
     5821 cgtgctttca gcttcgatgt aggagggcgt ggatatgtcc tgcgggtaaa tagctgcgcc
     5881 gatggtttct acaaagatcg ttatgtttat cggcactttg catccgccgc gctcccgatt
     5941 ccggaagtgc ttgacattgg ggagttcagc gagagcctga cctattgcat ctcccgccgt
     6001 gcacagggtg tcacgttgca agacctgcct gaaaccgaac tgcccgctgt tctgcagccg
     6061 gtcgcggagg caatggatgc catcgctgcc gccgatctta gccagacgag cgggttcggc
     6121 ccattcggac cgcaaggaat cggtcaatac actacatggc gtgatttcat atgcgcgatt
     6181 gctgatcccc atgtgtatca ctggcaaact gtgatggacg acaccgtcag tgcgtccgtc
     6241 gcgcaggctc tcgatgagct gatgctttgg gccgaggact gccccgaagt ccggcacctc
     6301 gtgcacgcgg atttcggctc caacaatgtc ctgacggaca atggccgcat aacagcggtc
     6361 attgactgga gcgaggcgat gttcggggat tcccaatacg aggtcgccaa catcttcttc
     6421 tggaggccgt ggttggcttg tatggagcag cagacgcgct acttcgagcg gaggcatccg
     6481 gagcttgcag gatcgccccg gctccgggcg tatatgctcc gcattggtct tgaccaactc
     6541 tatcagagct tggttgacgg caatttcgat gatgcagctt gggcgcaggg tcgatgcgac
     6601 gcaatcgtcc gatccggagc cgggactgtc gggcgtacac aaatcgcccg cagaagcgcc
     6661 gccgtctgga ccgatggctg tgtagaagta ctcgccgata gtggaaaccg acgccccagc
     6721 actcgtccga gggcaaagga ataagctagt atgtaagcct agtcttagat aataaaatcg
     6781 ctatccatcg aagatggatg tgtgttggtt ttttgtgtgt gtaacgctag gcgcgcctgg
     6841 tgtaccgaga acgatcctct cagtgcgagt ctcgacgatc catatcgttg cttggcagtc
     6901 agccagtcgg aatccagctt gggacccagg aagtccaatc gtcagatatt gtactcaagc
     6961 ctggtcacgg cagcgtaccg atctgtttaa acctagatat tgatagtctg atcggtcaac
     7021 gtataatcga gtcctagctt ttgcaaacat ctatcaagag acaggatcag caggaggctt
     7081 tcgcatgagt attcaacatt tccgtgtcgc ccttattccc ttttttgcgg cattttgcct
     7141 tcctgttttt gctcacccag aaacgctggt gaaagtaaaa gatgctgaag atcagttggg
     7201 tgcgcgagtg ggttacatcg aactggatct caacagcggt aagatccttg agagttttcg
     7261 ccccgaagaa cgctttccaa tgatgagcac ttttaaagtt ctgctatgtg gcgcggtatt
     7321 atcccgtatt gacgccgggc aagagcaact cggtcgccgc atacactatt ctcagaatga
     7381 cttggttgag tattcaccag tcacagaaaa gcatcttacg gatggcatga cagtaagaga
     7441 attatgcagt gctgccataa ccatgagtga taacactgcg gccaacttac ttctgacaac
     7501 gattggagga ccgaaggagc taaccgcttt tttgcacaac atgggggatc atgtaactcg
     7561 ccttgatcgt tgggaaccgg agctgaatga agccatacca aacgacgagc gtgacaccac
     7621 gatgcctgta gcaatggcaa caaccttgcg taaactatta actggcgaac tacttactct
     7681 agcttcccgg caacagttga tagactggat ggaggcggat aaagttgcag gaccacttct
     7741 gcgctcggcc cttccggctg gctggtttat tgctgataaa tctggagccg gtgagcgtgg
     7801 gtctcgcggt atcattgcag cactggggcc agatggtaag ccctcccgta tcgtagttat
     7861 ctacacgacg gggagtcagg caactatgga tgaacgaaat agacagatcg ctgagatagg
     7921 tgcctcactg attaagcatt ggtaaccgat tctaggtgca ttggcgcaga aaaaaatgcc
     7981 tgatgcgacg ctgcgcgtct tatactccca catatgccag attcagcaac ggatacggct
     8041 tccccaactt gcccacttcc atacgtgtcc tccttaccag aaatttatcc ttaagatccc
     8101 gaatcgttta aactcgactc tggctctatc gaatctccgt cgtttcgagc ttacgcgaac
     8161 agccgtggcg ctcatttgct cgtcgggcat cgaatctcgt cagctatcgt cagcttacct
     8221 ttttggcagc gatcgcggct cccgacatct tggaccatta gctccacagg tatcttcttc
     8281 cctctagtgg tcataacagc agcttcagct acctctcaat tcaaaaaacc cctcaagacc
     8341 cgtttagagg ccccaagggg ttatgctatc aatcgttgcg ttacacacac aaaaaaccaa
     8401 cacacatcca tcttcgatgg atagcgattt tattatctaa ctgctgatcg agtgtagcca
     8461 gatctagtaa tcaattacgg ggtcattagt tcatagccca tatatggagt tccg
//
