[The description below was written by a language model from this plasmid's Addgene catalogue record and the feature table of its GenBank file.]
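Description:
pGBW-m4133966 is a mammalian expression plasmid built on the pTwist_CMV_Hygro_6 backbone to produce wild-type nsp2 of SARS-CoV-2, a non-structural protein released from the ORF1ab polyprotein. The circular construct is about 8.5 kb. It replicates in E. coli from a high-copy ColE1/pUC-type origin and is selected there with ampicillin through the bla (AmpR) gene. For selection in mammalian cells it carries a separate cassette in which the human ubiquitin C promoter drives the hygromycin phosphotransferase gene, followed by a synthetic polyadenylation signal, allowing enrichment or stable line generation with hygromycin.

The nsp2 coding sequence itself is not annotated in the feature table. It evidently occupies the unannotated stretch between the human cytomegalovirus immediate-early enhancer/promoter and the backbone-encoded C-terminal tag. That tag consists of a TEV protease recognition site immediately followed by a V5 epitope, so the expressed protein can be detected or captured with anti-V5 reagents and the epitope then cleaved off with TEV protease. Transcripts are terminated by an SV40 polyadenylation signal.

The backbone also contains several isolating elements: T7 and rrnG transcription terminators, an additional synthetic poly(A) signal, and short 5' and 3' beta-globin insulator sequences that flank the functional units, presumably to limit read-through and interference between cassettes. The associated record places the plasmid in a set of tagged SARS-CoV-2 protein constructs intended for expression and/or purification in mammalian cells.
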