Addgene plasmid #152719: pGBW-m4133966
Purpose: Mammalian expression plasmid for SARS-CoV-2 nsp2
Depositing lab: Ginkgo Bioworks & Benjie Chen. Depositing organization: Ginkgo Bioworks.
Backbone
  Vector backbone: pTwist_CMV_Hygro_6
  Backbone size w/o insert (bp): 6525
  Vector type: Mammalian Expression
  Selectable markers: Hygromycin
Growth in bacteria
  Bacterial resistance: Ampicillin, 100 μg/mL
  Growth temperature: 37°C
  Growth strain: DH5alpha
  Copy number: High Copy
Gene/Insert
  Gene/Insert name: SARS-CoV-2 nsp2
  Species: Severe acute respiratory syndrome coronavirus 2
  Insert size (bp): 1907
  Mutation: wt
  Entrez Gene: ORF1ab (a.k.a. GU280_gp01)
  Promoter: CMV
  Tag / fusion protein: Cleavable TEV;V5 (C terminal on backbone)
  Cloning method: Unknown
Resource information
  A portion of this plasmid was derived from a plasmid made by: GinkgoBioworks
Depositor comments: NCBI reference sequence: YP_009725298.1
How to cite: pGBW-m4133966 was a gift from Ginkgo Bioworks & Benjie Chen (Addgene plasmid # 152719 ; http://n2t.net/addgene:152719 ; RRID:Addgene_152719)
